>Addgene plasmid #227960 | pcDNA-pDEST_BirA_Flag | addgene full sequence | sequence record 455462 | Addgene NGS Result
GACGGATCGGGAGATCTCCCGATCCCCTATGGTGCACTCTCAGTACAATCTGCTCTGATGCCGCATAGTT
AAGCCAGTATCTGCTCCCTGCTTGTGTGTTGGAGGTCGCTGAGTAGTGCGCGAGCAAAATTTAAGCTACA
ACAAGGCAAGGCTTGACCGACAATTGCATGAAGAATCTGCTTAGGGTTAGGCGTTTTGCGCTGCTTCGCG
ATGTACGGGCCAGATATACGCGTTGACATTGATTATTGACTAGTTATTAATAGTAATCAATTACGGGGTC
ATTAGTTCATAGCCCATATATGGAGTTCCGCGTTACATAACTTACGGTAAATGGCCCGCCTGGCTGACCG
CCCAACGACCCCCGCCCATTGACGTCAATAATGACGTATGTTCCCATAGTAACGCCAATAGGGACTTTCC
ATTGACGTCAATGGGTGGAGTATTTACGGTAAACTGCCCACTTGGCAGTACATCAAGTGTATCATATGCC
AAGTACGCCCCCTATTGACGTCAATGACGGTAAATGGCCCGCCTGGCATTATGCCCAGTACATGACCTTA
TGGGACTTTCCTACTTGGCAGTACATCTACGTATTAGTCATCGCTATTACCATGGTGATGCGGTTTTGGC
AGTACATCAATGGGCGTGGATAGCGGTTTGACTCACGGGGATTTCCAAGTCTCCACCCCATTGACGTCAA
TGGGAGTTTGTTTTGGCACCAAAATCAACGGGACTTTCCAAAATGTCGTAACAACTCCGCCCCATTGACG
CAAATGGGCGGTAGGCGTGTACGGTGGGAGGTCTATATAAGCAGAGCTCTCCCTATCAGTGATAGAGATC
TCCCTATCAGTGATAGAGATCGTCGACGAGCTCGTTTAGTGAACCGTCAGATCGCCTGGAGACGCCATCC
ACGCTGTTTTGACCTCCATAGAAGACACCGGGACCGATCCAGCCTCCGGACTCTAGCGTTTAAACTTAAG
CTTGGTACCGAGCTCGGATCCAGCTAGCGCCACCATGAAGGACAACACCGTGCCCCTGAAGCTGATCGCC
CTGCTGGCCAACGGCGAGTTCCACAGCGGCGAGCAGCTGGGCGAGACCCTGGGCATGAGCCGGGCCGCCA
TCAACAAGCACATCCAGACCCTGCGGGACTGGGGCGTGGACGTGTTCACCGTGCCCGGCAAGGGCTACAG
CCTGCCCGAGCCCATCCAGCTGCTGAACGCCAAGCAGATCCTGGGCCAGCTGGACGGCGGCAGCGTGGCC
GTGCTGCCCGTGATCGACAGCACCAACCAGTACCTGCTGGACCGGATCGGCGAGCTGAAGAGCGGCGACG
CCTGCATCGCCGAGTACCAGCAGGCCGGCCGGGGCGGCCGGGGCCGGAAGTGGTTCAGCCCCTTCGGCGC
CAACCTGTACCTGAGCATGTTCTGGCGGCTGGAGCAGGGCCCCGCCGCCGCCATCGGCCTGAGCCTGGTG
ATCGGCATCGTGATGGCCGAGGTGCTGCGGAAGCTGGGCGCCGACAAGGTGCGGGTGAAGTGGCCCAACG
ACCTGTACCTGCAGGACCGGAAGCTGGCCGGCATCCTGGTGGAGCTGACCGGCAAGACCGGCGACGCCGC
CCAGATCGTGATCGGCGCCGGCATCAACATGGCCATGCGGCGGGTGGAGGAGAGCGTGGTGAACCAGGGC
TGGATCACCCTGCAGGAGGCCGGCATCAACCTGGACCGGAACACCCTGGCCGCCATGCTGATCCGGGAGC
TGCGGGCCGCCCTGGAGCTGTTCGAGCAGGAGGGCCTGGCCCCCTACCTGAGCCGGTGGGAGAAGCTGGA
CAACTTCATCAACCGGCCCGTGAAGCTGATCATCGGCGACAAGGAGATCTTCGGCATCAGCCGGGGCATC
GACAAGCAGGGCGCCCTGCTGCTGGAGCAGGACGGCATCATCAAGCCCTGGATGGGCGGCGAGATCAGCC
TGCGGAGCGCCGAGAAGGGGGGATCTGGCCCCGGCGGCGGCGCGCCAGACTACAAAGACGATGACGATAA
ACTAGGCGCGCCCACAAGTTTGTACAAAAAAGCTGAACGAGAAACGTAAAATGATATAAATATCAATATA
TTAAATTAGATTTTGCATAAAAAACAGACTACATAATACTGTAAAACACAACATATCCAGTCACTATGGC
GGCCGCATTAGGCACCCCAGGCTTTACACTTTATGCTTCCGGCTCGTATAATGTGTGGATTTTGAGTTAG
GATCCGTCGAGATTTTCAGGAGCTAAGGAAGCTAAAATGGAGAAAAAAATCACTGGATATACCACCGTTG
ATATATCCCAATGGCATCGTAAAGAACATTTTGAGGCATTTCAGTCAGTTGCTCAATGTACCTATAACCA
GACCGTTCAGCTGGATATTACGGCCTTTTTAAAGACCGTAAAGAAAAATAAGCACAAGTTTTATCCGGCC
TTTATTCACATTCTTGCCCGCCTGATGAATGCTCATCCGGAATTCCGTATGGCAATGAAAGACGGTGAGC
TGGTGATATGGGATAGTGTTCACCCTTGTTACACCGTTTTCCATGAGCAAACTGAAACGTTTTCATCGCT
CTGGAGTGAATACCACGACGATTTCCGGCAGTTTCTACACATATATTCGCAAGATGTGGCGTGTTACGGT
GAAAACCTGGCCTATTTCCCTAAAGGGTTTATTGAGAATATGTTTTTCGTCTCAGCCAATCCCTGGGTGA
GTTTCACCAGTTTTGATTTAAACGTGGCCAATATGGACAACTTCTTCGCCCCCGTTTTCACCATGGGCAA
ATATTATACGCAAGGCGACAAGGTGCTGATGCCGCTGGCGATTCAGGTTCATCATGCCGTTTGTGATGGC
TTCCATGTCGGCAGAATGCTTAATGAATTACAACAGTACTGCGATGAGTGGCAGGGCGGGGCGTAAAGAT
CTGGATCCGGCTTACTAAAAGCCAGATAACAGTATGCGTATTTGCGCGCTGATTTTTGCGGTATAAGAAT
ATATACTGATATGTATACCCGAAGTATGTCAAAAAGAGGTATGCTATGAAGCAGCGTATTACAGTGACAG
TTGACAGCGACAGCTATCAGTTGCTCAAGGCATATATGATGTCAATATCTCCGGTCTGGTAAGCACAACC
ATGCAGAATGAAGCCCGTCGTCTGCGTGCCGAACGCTGGAAAGCGGAAAATCAGGAAGGGATGGCTGAGG
TCGCCCGGTTTATTGAAATGAACGGCTCTTTTGCTGACGAGAACAGGGGCTGGTGAAATGCAGTTTAAGG
TTTACACCTATAAAAGAGAGAGCCGTTATCGTCTGTTTGTGGATGTACAGAGTGATATTATTGACACGCC
CGGGCGACGGATGGTGATCCCCCTGGCCAGTGCACGTCTGCTGTCAGATAAAGTCTCCCGTGAACTTTAC
CCGGTGGTGCATATCGGGAAAGCTGGCGCATGATGACCACCGATATGGCCAGTGTGCCGGTCTCCGTTAT
CGGGGAAGAAGTGGCTGATCTCAGCCACCGCGAAAATGACATCAAAAACGCCATTAACCTGATGTTCTGG
GGAATATAAATGTCAGGCTCCCTTATACACAGCCAGTCTGCAGGTCGACCATAGTGACTGGATATGTTGT
GTTTTACAGTATTATGTAGTCTGTTTTTTATGCAAAATCTAATTTAATATATTGATATTTATATCATTTT
ACGTTTCTCGTTCAGCTTTCTTGTACAAAGTGGTGTGACTCGAGTCTAGAGGGCCCGTTTAAACCCGCTG
ATCAGCCTCGACTGTGCCTTCTAGTTGCCAGCCATCTGTTGTTTGCCCCTCCCCCGTGCCTTCCTTGACC
CTGGAAGGTGCCACTCCCACTGTCCTTTCCTAATAAAATGAGGAAATTGCATCGCATTGTCTGAGTAGGT
GTCATTCTATTCTGGGGGGTGGGGTGGGGCAGGACAGCAAGGGGGAGGATTGGGAAGACAATAGCAGGCA
TGCTGGGGATGCGGTGGGCTCTATGGCTTCTGAGGCGGAAAGAACCAGCTGGGGCTCTAGGGGGTATCCC
C
[124 nt withheld, positions 4062-4185]
C
[91 nt withheld, positions 4187-4277]
AGGGTGATGGTTCACGTACCTAGAAGTTCCTATTCCGAAGTTCCTATTCTCTAGAAAGTATAGGAACTTC
CTTGGCCAAAAAGCCTGAACTCACCGCGACGTCTGTCGAGAAGTTTCTGATCGAAAAGTTCGACAGCGTC
TCCGACCTGATGCAGCTCTCGGAGGGCGAAGAATCTCGTGCTTTCAGCTTCGATGTAGGAGGGCGTGGAT
ATGTCCTGCGGGTAAATAGCTGCGCCGATGGTTTCTACAAAGATCGTTATGTTTATCGGCACTTTGCATC
GGCCGCGCTCCCGATTCCGGAAGTGCTTGACATTGGGGAATTCAGCGAGAGCCTGACCTATTGCATCTCC
CGCCGTGCACAGGGTGTCACGTTGCAAGACCTGCCTGAAACCGAACTGCCCGCTGTTCTGCAGCCGGTCG
CGGAGGCCATGGATGCGATCGCTGCGGCCGATCTTAGCCAGACGAGCGGGTTCGGCCCATTCGGACCGCA
AGGAATCGGTCAATACACTACATGGCGTGATTTCATATGCGCGATTGCTGATCCCCATGTGTATCACTGG
CAAACTGTGATGGACGACACCGTCAGTGCGTCCGTCGCGCAGGCTCTCGATGAGCTGATGCTTTGGGCCG
AGGACTGCCCCGAAGTCCGGCACCTCGTGCACGCGGATTTCGGCTCCAACAATGTCCTGACGGACAATGG
CCGCATAACAGCGGTCATTGACTGGAGCGAGGCGATGTTCGGGGATTCCCAATACGAGGTCGCCAACATC
TTCTTCTGGAGGCCGTGGTTGGCTTGTATGGAGCAGCAGACGCGCTACTTCGAGCGGAGGCATCCGGAGC
TTGCAGGATCGCCGCGGCTCCGGGCGTATATGCTCCGCATTGGTCTTGACCAACTCTATCAGAGCTTGGT
TGACGGCAATTTCGATGATGCAGCTTGGGCGCAGGGTCGATGCGACGCAATCGTCCGATCCGGAGCCGGG
ACTGTCGGGCGTACACAAATCGCCCGCAGAAGCGCGGCCGTCTGGACCGATGGCTGTGTAGAAGTACTCG
CCGATAGTGGAAACCGACGCCCCAGCACTCGTCCGAGGGCAAAGGAATAGCACGTACTACGAGATTTCGA
TTCCACCGCCGCCTTCTATGAAAGGTTGGGCTTCGGAATCGTTTTCCGGGACGCCGGCTGGATGATCCTC
CAGCGCGGGGATCTCATGCTGGAGTTCTTCGCCCACCCCAACTTGTTTATTGCAGCTTATAATGGTTACA
AATAAAGCAATAGCATCACAAATTTCACAAATAAAGCATTTTTTTCACTGCATTCTAGTTGTGGTTTGTC
CAAACTCATCAATGTATCTTATCATGTCTGTATACCGTCGACCTCTAGCTAGAGCTTGGCGTAATCATGG
TCATAGCTGTTTCCTGTGTGAAATTGTTATCCGCTCACAATTCCACACAACATACGAGCCGGAAGCATAA
AGTGTAAAGCCTGGGGTGCCTAATGAGTGAGCTAACTCACATTAATTGCGTTGCGCTCACTGCCCGCTTT
CCAGTCGGGAAACCTGTCGTGCCAGCTGCATTAATGAATCGGCCAACGCGCGGGGAGAGGCGGTTTGCGT
ATTGGGCGCTCTTCCGCTTCCTCGCTCACTGACTCGCTGCGCTCGGTCGTTCGGCTGCGGCGAGCGGTAT
CAGCTCACTCAAAGGCGGTAATACGGTTATCCACAGAATCAGGGGATAACGCAGGAAAGAACATGTGAGC
AAAAGGCCAGCAAAAGGCCAGGAACCGTAAAAAGGCCGCGTTGCTGGCGTTTTTCCATAGGCTCCGCCCC
CCTGACGAGCATCACAAAAATCGACGCTCAAGTCAGAGGTGGCGAAACCCGACAGGACTATAAAGATACC
AGGCGTTTCCCCCTGGAAGCTCCCTCGTGCGCTCTCCTGTTCCGACCCTGCCGCTTACCGGATACCTGTC
CGCCTTTCTCCCTTCGGGAAGCGTGGCGCTTTCTCATAGCTCACGCTGTAGGTATCTCAGTTCGGTGTAG
GTCGTTCGCTCCAAGCTGGGCTGTGTGCACGAACCCCCCGTTCAGCCCGACCGCTGCGCCTTATCCGGTA
ACTATCGTCTTGAGTCCAACCCGGTAAGACACGACTTATCGCCACTGGCAGCAGCCACTGGTAACAGGAT
TAGCAGAGCGAGGTATGTAGGCGGTGCTACAGAGTTCTTGAAGTGGTGGCCTAACTACGGCTACACTAGA
AGAACAGTATTTGGTATCTGCGCTCTGCTGAAGCCAGTTACCTTCGGAAAAAGAGTTGGTAGCTCTTGAT
CCGGCAAACAAACCACCGCTGGTAGCGGTGGTTTTTTTGTTTGCAAGCAGCAGATTACGCGCAGAAAAAA
AGGATCTCAAGAAGATCCTTTGATCTTTTCTACGGGGTCTGACGCTCAGTGGAACGAAAACTCACGTTAA
GGGATTTTGGTCATGAGATTATCAAAAAGGATCTTCACCTAGATCCTTTTAAATTAAAAATGAAGTTTTA
AATCAATCTAAAGTATATATGAGTAAACTTGGTCTGACAGTTACCAATGCTTAATCAGTGAGGCACCTAT
CTCAGCGATCTGTCTATTTCGTTCATCCATAGTTGCCTGACTCCCCGTCGTGTAGATAACTACGATACGG
GAGGGCTTACCATCTGGCCCCAGTGCTGCAATGATACCGCGAGACCCACGCTCACCGGCTCCAGATTTAT
CAGCAATAAACCAGCCAGCCGGAAGGGCCGAGCGCAGAAGTGGTCCTGCAACTTTATCCGCCTCCATCCA
GTCTATTAATTGTTGCCGGGAAGCTAGAGTAAGTAGTTCGCCAGTTAATAGTTTGCGCAACGTTGTTGCC
ATTGCTACAGGCATCGTGGTGTCACGCTCGTCGTTTGGTATGGCTTCATTCAGCTCCGGTTCCCAACGAT
CAAGGCGAGTTACATGATCCCCCATGTTGTGCAAAAAAGCGGTTAGCTCCTTCGGTCCTCCGATCGTTGT
CAGAAGTAAGTTGGCCGCAGTGTTATCACTCATGGTTATGGCAGCACTGCATAATTCTCTTACTGTCATG
CCATCCGTAAGATGCTTTTCTGTGACTGGTGAGTACTCAACCAAGTCATTCTGAGAATAGTGTATGCGGC
GACCGAGTTGCTCTTGCCCGGCGTCAATACGGGATAATACCGCGCCACATAGCAGAACTTTAAAAGTGCT
CATCATTGGAAAACGTTCTTCGGGGCGAAAACTCTCAAGGATCTTACCGCTGTTGAGATCCAGTTCGATG
TAACCCACTCGTGCACCCAACTGATCTTCAGCATCTTTTACTTTCACCAGCGTTTCTGGGTGAGCAAAAA
CAGGAAGGCAAAATGCCGCAAAAAAGGGAATAAGGGCGACACGGAAATGTTGAATACTCATACTCTTCCT
TTTTCAATATTATTGAAGCATTTATCAGGGTTATTGTCTCATGAGCGGATACATATTTGAATGTATTTAG
AAAAATAAACAAATAGGGGTTCCGCGCACATTTCCCCGAAAAGTGCCACCTGACGTC
Features (pLannotate 1.2.2; 29 found; start..end, strand, type, name):
     28..80      -  misc_feature   bom (fragment): basis of mobility region from pBR322
    235..614     +  enhancer       CMV enhancer: human cytomegalovirus immediate early enhancer
    615..818     +  promoter       CMV promoter: human cytomegalovirus (CMV) immediate early promoter
    820..839     +  promoter       PLtetO-1 promoter (fragment): modified phage lambda PL promoter with tet operator sites (Lutz and Bujard, 1997)
    841..860     +  promoter       PLtetO-1 promoter (fragment): modified phage lambda PL promoter with tet operator sites (Lutz and Bujard, 1997)
    868..901     +  promoter       TRE3GV promoter (fragment): 3rd-generation Tet-responsive promoter that can be activated by binding of Tet-On® 3G, optimized for retroviral and lentiviral vectors
   1015..1977    +  CDS            birA: BIRA_ECOLI - Also known as bioR, dhbB. Experimental evidence at protein level: Swiss-Prot protein existence level 1. Acts both as a biotin--[acetyl-CoA-carboxylase] ligase and a biotin-operon repressor. In the presence of ATP, BirA activates biotin to form the BirA-biotinyl-5'-adenylate (BirA-bio-5'-AMP or holoBirA) complex. HoloBirA can either transfer the biotinyl moiety to the biotin carboxyl carrier protein (BCCP) subunit of acetyl-CoA carboxylase, or bind to the biotin operator site and inhibit transcription of the operon. From Escherichia coli (strain K12).
   2008..2031    +  CDS            3xFLAG (fragment): three tandem FLAG® epitope tags
   2044..2168    +  protein_bind   attR1: mutant version of attR; recombination site for the Gateway® LR reaction LR Clonase™
   2193..2223    +  promoter       lac UV5 promoter: E. coli lac promoter with an "up" mutation
   2247..2276    +  promoter       cat promoter (fragment): promoter of the E. coli cat gene encoding chloramphenicol acetyltransferase
   2277..2936    +  CDS            CmR: chloramphenicol acetyltransferase; cat; confers resistance to chloramphenicol
   3115..3273    +  CDS            ccdA (fragment): CCDA_ECO57 - Also known as H, letA. Experimental evidence at protein level: Swiss-Prot protein existence level 1. Antitoxin component of a type II toxin-antitoxin (TA) system which inhibits the post-segregational killing (PSK) of plasmid-free cells, also referred to as a plasmid addiction system. Binds to and blocks the activity of CcdB; will also remove bound CcdB protein from the CcdB-GyrA complex by forming a CcdA-CcdB complex, a process termed rejuvenation. Functions as a transcriptional corepressor for the ccdAB operon, repression also requires CcdB (By similarity). From Escherichia coli
   3278..3579    +  CDS            ccdB: CcdB, a bacterial toxin that poisons DNA gyrase; ccdB; Plasmids containing the ccdB gene cannot be propagated in standard E. coli strains.
   3620..3744    -  protein_bind   attR2: mutant version of attR; recombination site for the Gateway® LR reaction LR Clonase™
   3792..4016    +  polyA_signal   bGH poly(A) signal: bovine growth hormone polyadenylation signal
   4020..4041    +  promoter       SV40 promoter (fragment): SV40 enhancer and early promoter
   4062..4295    +  rep_origin     f1 ori (fragment) (sequence partly withheld): f1 bacteriophage origin of replication; arrow indicates direction of (+) strand synthesis
   4300..4347    +  protein_bind   FRT: FLP-mediated recombination occurs in the 8-bp core sequence TCTAGAAA (Turan and Bode, 2011). FLP recombinase from the Saccharomyces cerevisiae 2μ plasmid
   4355..5377    +  CDS            HygR: aminoglycoside phosphotransferase from E. coli; aph(4)-Ia; confers resistance to hygromycin
   5387..5512    +  CDS            ble (fragment): BLE_KLEPN - Experimental evidence at protein level: Swiss-Prot protein existence level 1. Binding protein with a strong affinity to the bleomycin family of antibiotics. Binds to CL990; an antimitotic-antibiotic compound. From Klebsiella pneumoniae.
   5507..5628    +  polyA_signal   SV40 poly(A) signal: SV40 polyadenylation signal
   5701..5717    -  protein_bind   lac operator: The lac repressor binds to the lac operator to inhibit transcription in E. coli. This inhibition can be relieved by adding lactose or isopropyl-β-D-thiogalactopyranoside (IPTG). lac repressor encoded by lacI
   5725..5755    -  promoter       lac promoter: promoter for the E. coli lac operon
   5770..5791    -  protein_bind   CAP binding site: CAP binding activates transcription in the presence of cAMP. E. coli catabolite activator protein
   5804..5896    -  CDS            lacI (fragment): lac repressor; lacI; The lac repressor binds to the lac operator to inhibit transcription in E. coli. This inhibition can be relieved by adding lactose or isopropyl-β-D-thiogalactopyranoside (IPTG).
   6079..6667    -  rep_origin     ori: high-copy-number ColE1/pMB1/pBR322/pUC origin of replication
   6838..7698    -  CDS            AmpR: β-lactamase; bla; confers resistance to ampicillin, carbenicillin, and related antibiotics
   7699..7803    -  promoter       AmpR promoter: bla
