[The description below was written by a language model from this plasmid's Addgene catalogue record and pLannotate feature annotations shown in this document.]
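Description:
pcDNA-pDEST_BirA_Flag is a mammalian expression Gateway destination vector built on the pcDNA5-pDEST-BirA-Flag-N-term backbone and intended for BioID proximity-labelling experiments. It is propagated in E. coli through a high-copy ColE1/pUC-type origin with ampicillin resistance. A partial f1 origin and lac promoter/operator remnants are also annotated in the backbone.

The expression unit is driven by the CMV immediate-early enhancer and promoter, followed by short matches to tet operator-containing promoters. These suggest a tetracycline-regulatable CMV/TetO arrangement, although the catalogue fields do not state this. Downstream lies the E. coli biotin ligase BirA, recorded as carrying the R118G mutation, which makes the enzyme promiscuous so that it biotinylates nearby proteins. A FLAG epitope follows (annotated as a fragment of 3xFLAG), and then comes a Gateway cassette flanked by attR1 and attR2. The cassette contains a chloramphenicol resistance gene and the ccdB gyrase toxin for counter-selection. An LR recombination reaction replaces it with a gene of interest from an entry clone, yielding a bait protein fused at its N-terminus to BirA(R118G)-FLAG. Transcripts terminate at the bGH polyadenylation signal.

An FRT site sits directly upstream of a hygromycin resistance coding sequence with no annotated promoter immediately before it, followed by an SV40 poly(A) signal. This layout is typical of vectors designed for FLP-mediated single-copy integration into a genomic FRT site, with hygromycin selection of stable lines. As recorded, the plasmid still carries the unrecombined cassette, so it can serve as the parent for building bait fusions. The record does not say whether it was also used as a control.
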