Addgene plasmid #227960: pcDNA-pDEST_BirA_Flag
Purpose: BioID experiment
Depositing lab: Alessandro Ori. Depositing organization: Leibniz Institute on Aging - Fritz Lipmann Institute (FLI). Publication: Cell-type resolved protein atlas of brain lysosomes identifies SLC45A1-associated disease as a lysosomal disorder. Ghoochani A, Heiby JC, Rawat ES, Medoh UN, Di Fraia D, Dong W, Gastou M, Rastogi M, Hernandez V, Nyame K, Laqtom NN, Durso W, Valkova C, Isakova A, Kaether C, Wernig M, Gomez-Ospina N, Franke C, Ori A, Abu-Remaileh M. Cell. 2026 Feb 5;189(3):765-782.e31. doi: 10.1016/j.cell.2025.12.012. Epub 2026 Jan 22. PubMed 41576950.
Backbone
  Vector backbone: pcDNA5-pDEST-BirA-Flag-N-term
  Vector type: Mammalian Expression
Growth in bacteria
  Bacterial resistance: Ampicillin, 100 μg/mL
  Growth temperature: 37°C
  Growth strain: DH5alpha
  Copy number: Unknown
Gene/Insert
  Gene/Insert name: BirA
  Species: Synthetic
  Mutation: R118G
  Cloning method: TOPO Cloning
  Sequencing primers: 5′ n/a
Terms and licenses: Academic/Nonprofit Terms; Industry Terms: Not Available to Industry
How to cite: pcDNA-pDEST_BirA_Flag was a gift from Alessandro Ori (Addgene plasmid # 227960 ; http://n2t.net/addgene:227960 ; RRID:Addgene_227960)
